>Addgene plasmid #102465 | pSG08-pLac-NRII_H139N | depositor full sequence | sequence record 193820 | pSG08-pLac-NRII_H139N sequence 3666 bps
AATAATTTTGTTTAACTTTAAGAAGGAGATATACCATGGCAACAGGCACGCAGCCCGATGCTGGGCAGAT
CCTCAACTCGCTGATTAACAGTATTTTGTTAATCGATGACAACCTGGCGATCCATTACGCCAACCCTGCC
GCGCAACAACTGCTCGCCCAAAGCTCCCGCAAATTGTTTGGTACACCGTTACCGGAACTGTTGAGCTACT
TCTCATTAAATATCGAGCTGATGCAAGAAAGTCTGGAGGCGGGGCAAGGTTTTACCGATAACGAAGTGAC
GCTGGTCATCGACGGGCGCTCGCATATCCTTTCTGTGACGGCCCAGCGTATGCCGGACGGCATGATCCTG
CTGGAGATGGCTCCGATGGATAACCAGCGCCGCTTAAGTCAGGAACAGCTACAGCACGCCCAGCAGGTTG
CTGCCCGTGATTTAGTGCGCGGCCTGGCAAATGAGATTAAAAATCCGCTTGGCGGTTTACGTGGCGCGGC
GCAGCTGCTCAGCAAAGCGTTACCTGACCCATCACTACTCGAATATACCAAAGTGATTATCGAACAGGCG
GACCGGCTGCGAAATCTGGTCGACCGTCTGTTGGGGCCGCAGCTGCCCGGTACGCGCGTTACCGAAAGTA
TTCACAAAGTGGCTGAACGCGTGGTAACGCTGGTGTCGATGGAACTGCCGGACAACGTGCGGTTGATTCG
TGATTACGATCCCAGCCTACCGGAACTGGCGCACGACCCGGATCAAATTGAACAGGTCTTGCTGAATATT
GTGCGCAATGCGCTACAGGCGCTGGGGCCGGAAGGCGGTGAAATCATTCTGCGTACCCGCACCGCGTTTC
AACTGACCTTACACGGCGAGCGCTACCGGCTGGCGGCGCGGATTGATGTGGAAGATAACGGGCCGGGCAT
TCCGCCTCATTTGCAGGATACGCTGTTTTACCCGATGGTCAGCGGCCGCGAAGGTGGCACCGGGCTTGGC
TTATCCATCGCTCGTAATTTGATTGATCAGCATTCAGGCAAAATTGAATTTACCAGTTGGCCAGGGCATA
CCGAGTTCTCGGTTTACCTGCCTATCAGGAAATAACTCGAGCAAAGCCCGCCGAAAGGCGGGCTTTTCTG
TGTCGACCGATGCCCTTGAGAGCCTTCAACCCAGTCAGCTCCTTCCGGTGGGCGCGGGGCATGACTATCG
TCGCCGCACTTATGACTGTCTTCTTTATCATGCAACTCGTAGGACAGGTGCCGGCATGATAAGCTGTCAA
ACATGAGAATTACAACTTATATCGTATGGGGCTGACTTCAGGTGCTACATTTGAAGAGATAAATTGCACT
GAAATCTAGAAATATTTTATCTGATTAATAAGATGATCTTCTTGAGATCGTTTTGGTCTGCGCGTAATCT
CTTGCTCTGAAAACGAAAAAACCGCCTTGCAGGGCGGTTTTTCGAAGGTTCTCTGAGCTACCAACTCTTT
GAACCGAGGTAACTGGCTTGGAGGAGCGCAGTCACCAAAACTTGTCCTTTCAGTTTAGCCTTAACCGGCG
CATGACTTCAAGACTAACTCCTCTAAATCAATTACCAGTGGCTGCTGCCAGTGGTGCTTTTGCATGTCTT
TCCGGGTTGGACTCAAGACGATAGTTACCGGATAAGGCGCAGCGGTCGGACTGAACGGGGGGTTCGTGCA
TACAGTCCAGCTTGGAGCGAACTGCCTACCCGGAACTGAGTGTCAGGCGTGGAATGAGACAAACGCGGCC
ATAACAGCGGAATGACACCGGTAAACCGAAAGGCAGGAACAGGAGAGCGCACGAGGGAGCCGCCAGGGGA
AACGCCTGGTATCTTTATAGTCCTGTCGGGTTTCGCCACCACTGATTTGAGCGTCAGATTTCGTGATGCT
TGTCAGGGGGGCGGAGCCTATGGAAAAACGGCTTTGCCGCGGCCCTCTCACTTCCCTGTTAAGTATCTTC
CTGGCATCTTCCAGGAAATCTCCGCCCCGTTCGTAAGCCATTTCCGCTCGCCGCAGTCGAACGACCGAGC
GTAGCGAGTCAGTGAGCGAGGAAGCGGAATATATCCTGTATCACATATTCTGCTGACGCACCGGTGCAGC
CTTTTTTCTCCTGCCACATGAAGCACTTCACTGACACCCTCATCAGTGCCAACATAGTAAGCCAGTATAC
ACTCCGCTAGGGTCATGAGATTATCAAAAAGGATCTTCACCTAGATCCTTTTAAATTAAAAATGAAGTTT
TAAATCAATCTAAAGTATATATGAGTAAACTTGGTCTGACAGTTACCAATGCTTAATCAGTGAGGCACCT
ATCTCAGCGATCTGTCTATTTCGTTCATCCATAGTTGCCTGACTCCCCGTCGTGTAGATAACTACGATAC
GGGAGGGCTTACCATCTGGCCCCAGTGCTGCAATGATACCGCGAGACCCACGCTCACCGGCTCCAGATTT
ATCAGCAATAAACCAGCCAGCCGGAAGGGCCGAGCGCAGAAGTGGTCCTGCAACTTTATCCGCCTCCATC
CAGTCTATTAATTGTTGCCGGGAAGCTAGAGTAAGTAGTTCGCCAGTTAATAGTTTGCGCAACGTTGTTG
CCATTGCTACAGGCATCGTGGTGTCACGCTCGTCGTTTGGTATGGCTTCATTCAGCTCCGGTTCCCAACG
ATCAAGGCGAGTTACATGATCCCCCATGTTGTGCAAAAAAGCGGTTAGCTCCTTCGGTCCTCCGATCGTT
GTCAGAAGTAAGTTGGCCGCAGTGTTATCACTCATGGTTATGGCAGCACTGCATAATTCTCTTACTGTCA
TGCCATCCGTAAGATGCTTTTCTGTGACTGGTGAGTACTCAACCAAGTCATTCTGAGAATAGTGTATGCG
GCGACCGAGTTGCTCTTGCCCGGCGTCAATACGGGATAATACCGCGCCACATAGCAGAACTTTAAAAGTG
CTCATCATTGGAAAACGTTCTTCGGGGCGAAAACTCTCAAGGATCTTACCGCTGTTGAGATCCAGTTCGA
TGTAACCCACTCGTGCACCCAACTGATCTTCAGCATCTTTTACTTTCACCAGCGTTTCTGGGTGAGCAAA
AACAGGAAGGCAAAATGCCGCAAAAAAGGGAATAAGGGCGACACGGAAATGTTGAATACTCATACTCTTC
CTTTTTCAATATTATTGAAGCATTTATCAGGGTTATTGTCTCATGAGCGGATACATATTTGAATGTATTT
AGAAAAATAAACAAATAGGGGTTCCGCGCACATTTCCCCGAAAAGTGCCACCTGACGTCTAAGAAACCAT
TATTATCATGACATTAACCTATAAAAATAGGCGTATCACGAGGCCCTTTCGTCTTCAAGAATTCTGGCGA
ATCCTCTGACCAGCCAGAAAACGACCTTTCTGTGGTGAAACCGGATGCTGCAATTCAGAGCGGCAGCAAG
TGGGGGACAGCAGAAGACCTGACCGCCGCAGAGTGGATGTTTGACATGGTGAAGACTATCGCACCATCAG
CCAGAAAACCGAATTTTGCTGGGTGGGCTAACGATATCCGCCTGATGCGTGAACGTGACGGACGTAACCA
CCGCGACATGTGTGTGCTGTTCCGCTGGGCATGCATAAATGTGAGCGGATAACATTGACATTGTGAGCGG
ATAACAAGATACTGAGCACAGCTAGC
Features (pLannotate 1.2.2; 10 found; start..end, strand, type, name):
      7..29      +  RBS            RBS: efficient ribosome binding site from bacteriophage T7 gene 10 (Olins and Rangwala, 1989)
     36..1082    +  CDS            glnL: NTRB_ECOLI - Also known as glnR, ntrB From Escherichia coli (strain K12).
   1122..1246    +  CDS            TcR (fragment): tetracycline efflux protein; tet; confers resistance to tetracycline
   1372..1916    +  rep_origin     p15A ori: Plasmids containing the medium-copy-number p15A origin of replication can be propagated in E. coli cells that contain a second plasmid with the ColE1 origin.
   2004..2059    +  rep_origin     RSF ori (fragment): Plasmids containing the RSF 1030 origin of replication can be propagated in E. coli cells that contain additional plasmids with compatible origins.
   2158..2179    -  misc_feature   bom (fragment): basis of mobility region from pBR322
   2283..3143    -  CDS            AmpR: β-lactamase; bla; confers resistance to ampicillin, carbenicillin, and related antibiotics
   3144..3248    -  promoter       AmpR promoter: bla
   3350..3604    +  CDS            O (fragment): VRPO_LAMBD - Protein inferred from homology: Swiss-Prot protein existence level 3. Necessary for the bidirectional replication of DNA. It interacts with the ori (origin of replication) region of the genome during the initiation of replication. From Escherichia phage lambda (Bacteriophage lambda).
   3631..3647    +  protein_bind   lac operator: The lac repressor binds to the lac operator to inhibit transcription in E. coli. This inhibition can be relieved by adding lactose or isopropyl-β-D-thiogalactopyranoside (IPTG). lac repressor encoded by lacI
