>Addgene plasmid #102465 | pSG08-pLac-NRII_H139N | addgene full sequence | sequence record 200300 | Addgene NGS Result
AATAATTTTGTTTAACTTTAAGAAGGAGATATACCATGGCAACAGGCACGCAGCCCGATGCTGGGCAGAT
CCTCAACTCGCTGATTAACAGTATTTTGTTAATCGATGACAACCTGGCGATCCATTACGCCAACCCTGCC
GCGCAACAACTGCTCGCCCAAAGCTCCCGCAAATTGTTTGGTACACCGTTACCGGAACTGTTGAGCTACT
TCTCATTAAATATCGAGCTGATGCAAGAAAGTCTGGAGGCGGGGCAAGGTTTTACCGATAACGAAGTGAC
GCTGGTCATCGACGGGCGCTCGCATATCCTTTCTGTGACGGCCCAGCGTATGCCGGACGGCATGATCCTG
CTGGAGATGGCTCCGATGGATAACCAGCGCCGCTTAAGTCAGGAACAGCTACAGCACGCCCAGCAGGTTG
CTGCCCGTGATTTAGTGCGCGGCCTGGCAAATGAGATTAAAAATCCGCTTGGCGGTTTACGTGGCGCGGC
GCAGCTGCTCAGCAAAGCGTTACCTGACCCATCACTACTCGAATATACCAAAGTGATTATCGAACAGGCG
GACCGGCTGCGAAATCTGGTCGACCGTCTGTTGGGGCCGCAGCTGCCCGGTACGCGCGTTACCGAAAGTA
TTCACAAAGTGGCTGAACGCGTGGTAACGCTGGTGTCGATGGAACTGCCGGACAACGTGCGGTTGATTCG
TGATTACGATCCCAGCCTACCGGAACTGGCGCACGACCCGGATCAAATTGAACAGGTCTTGCTGAATATT
GTGCGCAATGCGCTACAGGCGCTGGGGCCGGAAGGCGGTGAAATCATTCTGCGTACCCGCACCGCGTTTC
AACTGACCTTACACGGCGAGCGCTACCGGCTGGCGGCGCGGATTGATGTGGAAGATAACGGGCCGGGCAT
TCCGCCTCATTTGCAGGATACGCTGTTTTACCCGATGGTCAGCGGCCGCGAAGGTGGCACCGGGCTTGGC
TTATCCATCGCTCGTAATTTGATTGATCAGCATTCAGGCAAAATTGAATTTACCAGTTGGCCAGGGCATA
CCGAGTTCTCGGTTTACCTGCCTATCAGGAAATAACTCGAGCAAAGCCCGCCGAAAGGAGGGCTTTTCTG
TGTCGACCGATGCCCTTGAGAGCCTTCAACCCAGTCAGCTCCTTCCGGTGGGCGCGGGGCATGACTATCG
TCGCCGCACTTATGACTGTCTTCTTTATCATGCAACTCGTAGGACAGGTGCCGGCATGATAAGCTGTCAA
ACATGAGAATTGCAACTTATATCGTATGGGGCTGACTTCAGGTGCTACATTTGAAGAGATAAATTGCACT
GAAATCTAGAAATATTTTATCTGATTAATAAGATGATCTTCTTGAGATCGTTTTGGTCTGCGCGTAATCT
CTTGCTCTGAAAACGAAAAAACCGCCTTGCAGGGCGGTTTTTCGAAGGTTCTCTGAGCTACCAACTCTTT
GAACCGAGGTAACTGGCTTGGAGGAGCGCAGTCACCAAAACTTGTCCTTTCAGTTTAGCCTTAACCGGCG
CATGACTTCAAGACTAACTCCTCTAAATCAATTACCAGTGGCTGCTGCCAGTGGTGCTTTTGCATGTCTT
TCCGGGTTGGACTCAAGACGATAGTTACCGGATAAGGCGCAGCGGTCGGACTGAACGGGGGGTTCGTGCA
TACAGTCCAGCTTGGAGCGAACTGCCTACCCGGAACTGAGTGTCAGGCGTGGAATGAGACAAACGCGGCC
ATAACAGCGGAATGACACCGGTAAACCGAAAGGCAGGAACAGGAGAGCGCACGAGGGAGCCGCCAGGGGG
AAACGCCTGGTATCTTTATAGTCCTGTCGGGTTTCGCCACCACTGATTTGAGCGTCAGATTTCGTGATGC
TTGTCAGGGGGGCGGAGCCTATGGAAAAACGGCTTTGCCGCGGCCCTCTCACTTCCCTGTTAAGTATCTT
CCTGGCATCTTCCAGGAAATCTCCGCCCCGTTCGTAAGCCATTTCCGCTCGCCGCAGTCGAACGACCGAG
CGTAGCGAGTCAGTGAGCGAGGAAGCGGAATATATCCTGTATCACATATTCTGCTGACGCACCGGTGCAG
CCTTTTTTCTCCTGCCACATGAAGCACTTCACTGACACCCTCATCAGTGCCAACATAGTAAGCCAGTATA
CACTCCGCTAGGGTCATGAGATTATCAAAAAGGATCTTCACCTAGATCCTTTTAAATTAAAAATGAAGTT
TTAAATCAATCTAAAGTATATATGAGTAAACTTGGTCTGACAGTTACCAATGCTTAATCAGTGAGGCACC
TATCTCAGCGATCTGTCTATTTCGTTCATCCATAGTTGCCTGACTCCCCGTCGTGTAGATAACTACGATA
CGGGAGGGCTTACCATCTGGCCCCAGTGCTGCAATGATACCGCGAGACCCACGCTCACCGGCTCCAGATT
TATCAGCAATAAACCAGCCAGCCGGAAGGGCCGAGCGCAGAAGTGGTCCTGCAACTTTATCCGCCTCCAT
CCAGTCTATTAATTGTTGCCGGGAAGCTAGAGTAAGTAGTTCGCCAGTTAATAGTTTGCGCAACGTTGTT
GCCATTGCTACAGGCATCGTGGTGTCACGCTCGTCGTTTGGTATGGCTTCATTCAGCTCCGGTTCCCAAC
GATCAAGGCGAGTTACATGATCCCCCATGTTGTGCAAAAAAGCGGTTAGCTCCTTCGGTCCTCCGATCGT
TGTCAGAAGTAAGTTGGCCGCAGTGTTATCACTCATGGTTATGGCAGCACTGCATAATTCTCTTACTGTC
ATGCCATCCGTAAGATGCTTTTCTGTGACTGGTGAGTACTCAACCAAGTCATTCTGAGAATAGTGTATGC
GGCGACCGAGTTGCTCTTGCCCGGCGTCAATACGGGATAATACCGCGCCACATAGCAGAACTTTAAAAGT
GCTCATCATTGGAAAACGTTCTTCGGGGCGAAAACTCTCAAGGATCTTACCGCTGTTGAGATCCAGTTCG
ATGTAACCCACTCGTGCACCCAACTGATCTTCAGCATCTTTTACTTTCACCAGCGTTTCTGGGTGAGCAA
AAACAGGAAGGCAAAATGCCGCAAAAAAGGGAATAAGGGCGACACGGAAATGTTGAATACTCATACTCTT
CCTTTTTCAATATTATTGAAGCATTTATCAGGGTTATTGTCTCATGAGCGGATACATATTTGAATGTATT
TAGAAAAATAAACAAATAGGGGTTCCGCGCACATTTCCCCGAAAAGTGCCACCTGACGTCTAAGAAACCA
TTATTATCATGACATTAACCTATAAAAATAGGCGTATCACGAGGCCCTTTCGTCTTCAAGAATTCTGGCG
AATCCTCTGACCAGCCAGAAAACGACCTTTCTGTGGTGAAACCGGATGCTGCAATTCAGAGCGCCAGCAA
GTGGGGGACAGCAGAAGACCTGACCGCCGCAGAGTGGATGTTTGACATGGTGAAGACTATCGCACCATCA
GCCAGAAAACCGAATTTTGCTGGGTGGGCTAACGATATCCGCCTGATGCGTGAACGTGACGGACGTAACC
ACCGCGACATGTGTGTGCTGTTCCGCTGGGCATGCATAAATGTGAGCGGATAACATTGACATTGTGAGCG
GATAACAAGATACTGAGCACAGCTAGC
Features (pLannotate 1.2.2; 10 found; start..end, strand, type, name):
      7..29      +  RBS            RBS: efficient ribosome binding site from bacteriophage T7 gene 10 (Olins and Rangwala, 1989)
     36..1082    +  CDS            glnL: NTRB_ECOLI - Also known as glnR, ntrB From Escherichia coli (strain K12).
   1122..1246    +  CDS            TcR (fragment): tetracycline efflux protein; tet; confers resistance to tetracycline
   1372..1917    +  rep_origin     p15A ori: Plasmids containing the medium-copy-number p15A origin of replication can be propagated in E. coli cells that contain a second plasmid with the ColE1 origin.
   2005..2060    +  rep_origin     RSF ori (fragment): Plasmids containing the RSF 1030 origin of replication can be propagated in E. coli cells that contain additional plasmids with compatible origins.
   2159..2180    -  misc_feature   bom (fragment): basis of mobility region from pBR322
   2284..3144    -  CDS            AmpR: β-lactamase; bla; confers resistance to ampicillin, carbenicillin, and related antibiotics
   3145..3249    -  promoter       AmpR promoter: bla
   3351..3605    +  CDS            O (fragment): VRPO_LAMBD - Protein inferred from homology: Swiss-Prot protein existence level 3. Necessary for the bidirectional replication of DNA. It interacts with the ori (origin of replication) region of the genome during the initiation of replication. From Escherichia phage lambda (Bacteriophage lambda).
   3632..3648    +  protein_bind   lac operator: The lac repressor binds to the lac operator to inhibit transcription in E. coli. This inhibition can be relieved by adding lactose or isopropyl-β-D-thiogalactopyranoside (IPTG). lac repressor encoded by lacI
