[The description below was written by a language model from this plasmid's Addgene catalogue record and pLannotate feature annotations shown in this document.]
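Description:
pSG08-pLac-NRII_H139N is a small bacterial expression plasmid of about 3.7 kb, built on a p15A backbone for use in E. coli. It replicates from the p15A origin, recorded as low copy and compatible with ColE1-type plasmids, so it can be co-maintained with other constructs. Selection is by ampicillin through a β-lactamase gene driven by its own bla promoter. The annotation also picks up several short leftovers: fragments of a tetracycline resistance gene, an RSF origin, the pBR322 bom region and the phage lambda O gene. These appear to be non-functional backbone remnants or partial sequence matches.

The payload is a roughly 1 kb coding sequence for NRII (ntrB, also called glnL), the sensor histidine kinase of the nitrogen-regulation two-component system, carrying a histidine 139 to asparagine substitution. The catalogue links the gene to an Entrez entry with a PA-style locus tag, whereas the sequence annotation matches the E. coli K-12 protein. Transcription is stated to come from a pLac promoter. The feature tables do not annotate the promoter itself, but they show a lac operator just upstream of the insert across the circular junction, followed by a strong phage T7 gene 10 ribosome binding site. This layout is consistent with LacI-repressible, IPTG-relievable expression. No lacI gene, epitope tag or annotated terminator appears on the plasmid.

His139 is generally known as the autophosphorylation site of NRII, so the mutant would be expected to lack kinase activity, although the record does not describe the phenotype. The associated publication concerns a phosphorylation-based insulator circuit characterised in a cell-free transcription-translation system, which suggests the plasmid supplies this NRII variant as a circuit component. The depositor and sequencing-derived records differ by a single nucleotide in length and give the same feature layout.
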