Addgene plasmid #102465: pSG08-pLac-NRII_H139N
Purpose: Expresses NRII protein with H139N mutation in E. coli. The expression is controlled by a pLac promoter.
Depositing lab: Richard Murray. Depositing organization: California Institute of Technology. Publication: Implementation and System Identification of a Phosphorylation-Based Insulator in a Cell-Free Transcription-Translation System. Guo S, Yeung E, Murray RM. bioRxiv 122606 10.1101/122606.
Backbone
  Vector backbone: p15A
  Backbone size w/o insert (bp): 2616
  Total vector size (bp): 3666
  Vector type: Bacterial Expression
Growth in bacteria
  Bacterial resistance: Ampicillin, 100 μg/mL
  Growth temperature: 37°C
  Growth strain: JM109
  Copy number: Low Copy
Gene/Insert
  Gene/Insert name: NRII (alt name: ntrB)
  Insert size (bp): 1050
  Mutation: Histidine 139 to Asparagine
  Entrez Gene: ntrB (a.k.a. PA5124)
  Promoter: pLac
  Cloning method: Unknown
  Sequencing primers: 5′ AAAACCGAATTTTGCTGGGTG; 3′ ATGATAAAGAAGACAGTCATAAGTGC
Terms and licenses: Academic/Nonprofit Terms; Industry Terms: Not Available to Industry
Depositor comments: Please visit https://www.biorxiv.org/content/early/2017/04/02/122606 for bioRxiv preprint.
How to cite: pSG08-pLac-NRII_H139N was a gift from Richard Murray (Addgene plasmid # 102465 ; http://n2t.net/addgene:102465 ; RRID:Addgene_102465)
